Addgene plasmid #219809: pZac2.1-GfaABC1D -IgK- TurboID- NCAN ELS-HA
Purpose: Secreted HA-tagged TurboID-NCAN-ELS domain for extracellular proximity labeling
Depositing lab: Cagla Eroglu. Depositing organization: Duke University. Publication: Astrocyte-secreted neurocan controls inhibitory synapse formation and function. Irala D, Wang S, Sakers K, Nagendren L, Ulloa Severino FP, Bindu DS, Savage JT, Eroglu C. Neuron. 2024 Mar 27:S0896-6273(24)00161-2. doi: 10.1016/j.neuron.2024.03.007. PubMed 38574730.
Backbone
  Vector backbone: pZac2.1
  Vector type: Mammalian Expression, AAV
Growth in bacteria
  Bacterial resistance: Ampicillin, 100 μg/mL
  Growth temperature: 37°C
  Growth strain: NEB Stable
  Copy number: High Copy
Gene/Insert
  Gene/Insert name: GfaABC1D
  Species: M. musculus (mouse)
Terms and licenses: Academic/Nonprofit Terms; Industry Terms: Not Available to Industry
How to cite: pZac2.1-GfaABC1D -IgK- TurboID- NCAN ELS-HA was a gift from Cagla Eroglu (Addgene plasmid # 219809 ; http://n2t.net/addgene:219809 ; RRID:Addgene_219809)
