[The description below was written by a language model from this plasmid's Addgene catalogue record and pLannotate feature annotations shown in this document.]
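Description:
pZac2.1-GfaABC1D-IgK-TurboID-NCAN ELS-HA is an AAV transfer plasmid built on the pZac2.1 backbone for mammalian expression of a secreted proximity-labeling enzyme. It is propagated in E. coli through a high-copy ColE1/pUC-type origin with ampicillin selection (AmpR under its own bla promoter). The backbone also carries an f1 phage origin and remnants of a lac cloning region (lacI and lacZα fragments, CAP site, lac promoter and operator) that play no role in the payload. Two AAV2 inverted terminal repeats, annotated as partial matches, flank the expression cassette and allow it to be packaged into recombinant AAV particles. The recorded recombination-reducing growth strain suits these repeat-containing plasmids.

Between the ITRs, the name and insert field indicate the GfaABC1D promoter, a compact GFAP-derived promoter commonly used for astrocyte-selective expression. The automated annotation does not label it, but an unannotated stretch lies between the left ITR and the chimeric β-globin/immunoglobulin intron, where a promoter would sit. Downstream are a short T7 promoter and then the open reading frame. This begins with a mouse Igκ leader that directs the protein into the secretory pathway, followed by TurboID, an engineered high-activity biotin ligase, fused to a fragment of mouse neurocan (Ncan) corresponding to the ELS domain named in the title. The HA epitope in the name is not separately annotated. An SV40 polyadenylation signal follows the coding region, although it is annotated on the reverse strand.

The stated purpose is extracellular proximity labeling: the secreted fusion biotinylates proteins near the neurocan ELS domain so they can be captured and identified. The associated work concerns astrocyte-secreted neurocan and inhibitory synapse formation.
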