Features (pLannotate 1.2.2; 18 found; start..end, strand, type, name):
      2..94      +  CDS            lacI (fragment): lac repressor; lacI; The lac repressor binds to the lac operator to inhibit transcription in E. coli. This inhibition can be relieved by adding lactose or isopropyl-β-D-thiogalactopyranoside (IPTG).
    107..128     +  protein_bind   CAP binding site: CAP binding activates transcription in the presence of cAMP. E. coli catabolite activator protein
    143..173     +  promoter       lac promoter: promoter for the E. coli lac operon
    181..197     +  protein_bind   lac operator: The lac repressor binds to the lac operator to inhibit transcription in E. coli. This inhibition can be relieved by adding lactose or isopropyl-β-D-thiogalactopyranoside (IPTG). lac repressor encoded by lacI
    258..388     -  repeat_region  AAV2 ITR (fragment): inverted terminal repeat of adeno-associated virus serotype 2 inverted
   1239..1371    +  intron         chimeric intron: chimera between introns from human β-globin and immunoglobulin heavy chain genes
   1416..1434    +  promoter       T7 promoter: promoter for bacteriophage T7 RNA polymerase
   1475..1537    +  sig_peptide    Igκ leader: leader sequence from mouse immunoglobulin κ light chain
   1556..2515    +  CDS            TurboID: mutant of the E. coli biotin ligase BioID engineered for improved catalytic efficiency (Branon et al., 2018)
   2615..3568    +  CDS            Ncan (fragment): NCAN_MOUSE - Also known as Cspg3. Experimental evidence at protein level: Swiss-Prot protein existence level 1. May modulate neuronal adhesion and neurite growth during development by binding to neural cell adhesion molecules (NG-CAM and N- CAM). Chondroitin sulfate proteoglycan; binds to hyaluronic acid. From Mus musculus (Mouse).
   3623..3744    -  polyA_signal   SV40 poly(A) signal: SV40 polyadenylation signal
   3767..3835    -  CDS            large T antigen (fragment): large T antigen from SV40 (simian virus 40)
   3906..4036    +  repeat_region  AAV2 ITR (fragment): inverted terminal repeat of adeno-associated virus serotype 2 inverted
   4050..4207    +  CDS            lacZα (fragment): LacZα fragment of β-galactosidase; lacZ fragment
   4212..4640    +  rep_origin     f1 ori (sequence partly withheld): f1 bacteriophage origin of replication; arrow indicates direction of (+) strand synthesis
   4693..4797    +  promoter       AmpR promoter: bla
   4798..5658    +  CDS            AmpR: β-lactamase; bla; confers resistance to ampicillin, carbenicillin, and related antibiotics
   5829..6417    +  rep_origin     ori: high-copy-number ColE1/pMB1/pBR322/pUC origin of replication
>Addgene plasmid #219809 | pZac2.1-GfaABC1D -IgK- TurboID- NCAN ELS-HA | addgene full sequence | sequence record 439375 | Addgene NGS Result
AGCGCCCAATACGCAAACCGCCTCTCCCCGCGCGTTGGCCGATTCATTAATGCAGCTGGCACGACAGGTT
TCCCGACTGGAAAGCGGGCAGTGAGCGCAACGCAATTAATGTGAGTTAGCTCACTCATTAGGCACCCCAG
GCTTTACACTTTATGCTTCCGGCTCGTATGTTGTGTGGAATTGTGAGCGGATAACAATTTCACACAGGAA
ACAGCTATGACCATGATTACGCCAGATTTAATTAAGGCCTTAATTAGGCTGCGCGCTCGCTCGCTCACTG
AGGCCGCCCGGGCAAAGCCCGGGCGTCGGGCGACCTTTGGTCGCCCGGCCTCAGTGAGCGAGCGAGCGCG
CAGAGAGGGAGTGGCCAACTCCATCACTAGGGGTTCCTTGTAGTTAATGATTAACCCGCCATGCTACTTA
TCTACGTAGCCATGCTCTAGGAAGATCTAACATATCCTGGTGTGGAGTAGGGGACGCTGCTCTGACAGAG
GCTCGGGGGCCTGAGCTGGCTCTGTGAGCTGGGGAGGAGGCAGACAGCCAGGCCTTGTCTGCAAGCAGAC
CTGGCAGCATTGGGCTGGCCGCCCCCCAGGGCCTCCTCTTCATGCCCAGTGAATGACTCACCTTGGCACA
GACACAATGTTCGGGGTGGGCACAGTGCCTGCTTCCCGCCGCACCCCAGCCCCCCTCAAATGCCTTCCGA
GAAGCCCATTGAGCAGGGGGCTTGCATTGCACCCCAGCCTGACAGCCTGGCATCTTGGGATAAAAGCAGC
ACAGCCCCCTAGGGGCTGCCCTTGCTGTGTGGCGCCACCGGCGGTGGAGAACAAGGCTCTATTCAGCCTG
TGCCCAGGAAAGGGGATCAGGGGATGCCCAGGCATGGACAGTGGGTGGCAGGGGGGGAGAGGAGGGCTGT
CTGCTTCCCAGAAGTCCAAGGACACAAATGGGTGAGGGGAGAGCTCTCCCCATAGCTGGGCTGCGGCCCA
ACCCCACCCCCTCAGGCTATGCCAGGGGGTGTTGCCAGGGGCACCCGGGCATCGCCAGTCTAGCCCACTC
CTTCATAAAGCCCTCGCATCCCAGGAGCGAGCAGAGCCAGAGCAGGTTGGAGAGGAGACGCATCACCTCC
GCTGCTCGCAAGCTTTATTGCGGTAGTTTATCACAGTTAAATTGCTAACGCAGTCAGTGCTTCTGACACA
ACAGTCTCGAACTTAAGCTGCAGAAGTTGGTCGTGAGGCACTGGGCAGGTAAGTATCAAGGTTACAAGAC
AGGTTTAAGGAGACCAATAGAAACTGGGCTTGTCGAGACAGAGAAGACTCTTGCGTTTCTGATAGGCACC
TATTGGTCTTACTGACATCCACTTTGCCTTTCTCTCCACAGGTGTCCACTCCCAGTTCAATTACAGCTCT
TAAGGCTAGAGTACTTAATACGACTCACTATAGGCTAGCCTCGAGAATTCGCGGCCCAGGCGGCCCAGGC
CACCATGGAGACAGACACACTCCTGCTATGGGTACTGCTGCTCTGGGTTCCAGGTTCCACTGGTGACGCG
GCCCAGGAATTCACCATGAAAGACAATACTGTGCCTCTGAAGCTGATCGCTCTCCTGGCTAATGGCGAGT
TCCATAGTGGCGAACAGCTGGGAGAAACCCTGGGCATGTCCAGGGCCGCTATCAACAAGCACATTCAGAC
TCTGCGCGACTGGGGCGTGGACGTGTTCACCGTGCCCGGAAAGGGCTACTCTCTGCCCGAGCCTATCCCG
CTGCTGAACGCTAAACAGATTCTGGGACAGCTGGACGGCGGGAGCGTGGCAGTCCTGCCTGTGGTCGACT
CCACCAATCAGTACCTGCTGGATCGAATCGGCGAGCTGAAGAGTGGGGATGCTTGCATTGCAGAATATCA
GCAGGCAGGGAGAGGAAGCAGAGGGAGGAAATGGTTCTCTCCTTTTGGAGCTAACCTGTACCTGAGTATG
TTTTGGCGCCTGAAGCGGGGACCAGCAGCAATCGGCCTGGGCCCGGTCATCGGAATTGTCATGGCAGAAG
CGCTGCGAAAGCTGGGAGCAGACAAGGTGCGAGTCAAATGGCCCAATGACCTGTATCTGCAGGATAGAAA
GCTGGCAGGCATCCTGGTGGAGCTGGCCGGAATAACAGGCGATGCTGCACAGATCGTCATTGGCGCCGGG
ATTAACGTGGCTATGAGGCGCGTGGAGGAAAGCGTGGTCAATCAGGGCTGGATCACACTGCAGGAAGCAG
GGATTAACCTGGACAGGAATACTCTGGCCGCTACGCTGATCCGAGAGCTGCGGGCAGCCCTGGAACTGTT
CGAGCAGGAAGGCCTGGCTCCATATCTGCCACGGTGGGAGAAGCTGGATAACTTCATCAATAGACCCGTG
AAGCTGATCATTGGGGACAAAGAGATTTTCGGGATTAGCCGGGGGATTGATAAACAGGGAGCCCTGCTGC
TGGAACAGGACGGAGTTATCAAACCCTGGATGGGCGGAGAAATCAGTCTGCGGTCTGCCGAAAAGCTTTA
CCCTTACGATGTACCGGATTACGCATCTAGATCGGAATTCGGCTCCACCGGCTCCACCGGCTCCACCGGC
GCGGATCCACCGGTCGCCACCATGGAAGAGGTGGCCAGCGGGCAGGAAGATCCCACAGATCCCTGCGAGA
ACAACCCCTGCCTGCATGGGGGCACCTGCCACACCAACGGCACCGTGTATGGCTGTAGTTGTGACCAGGG
CTATGCTGGGGAGAATTGTGAAATTGACATTGATGACTGCTTATGCAGCCCTTGCGAGAATGGGGGCACC
TGCATCGACGAGGTGAATGGTTTCATCTGCCTCTGCCTCCCCAGCTATGGGGGCAGCCTGTGTGAGAAGG
ACACAGAAGGCTGCGACCGTGGCTGGCACAAATTCCAGGGACACTGCTACCGGTACTTTGCCCATCGCCG
GGCCTGGGAGGATGCAGAGAGAGATTGCAGGCGCCGAGCTGGTCACCTGACAAGCGTCCATTCGCCAGAA
GAGCACAAGTTCATTAACAGTTTTGGACATGAGAATTCGTGGATCGGCCTGAATGACCGGACAGTAGAGA
GGGACTTCCAGTGGACAGACAACACAGGACTGCAATATGAGAACTGGAGGGAGAAGCAGCCGGATAATTT
CTTCGCAGGTGGGGAGGATTGTGTGGTGATGGTGGCACATGAGAGTGGGCGCTGGAATGATGTCCCCTGC
AACTACAACCTACCCTATGTCTGCAAGAAGGGTACAGTGCTGTGTGGTCCCCCTCCAGCAGTGGAGAATG
CCTCTCTTGTTGGTGTGCGCAAGATCAAGTACAATGTCCATGCCACTGTGCGATACCAGTGTGATGAAGG
ATTCTCCCAGCACCGAGTGGCCACTATCCGCTGCCGTAACAATGGGAAGTGGGACCGGCCTCAGATCATG
TGCATCAAACCCAGGCGGTCACATCGGATGCGTAGACACCACCACCATCCACACCGACATCACAAGCCTC
GCAAGGAGCACAGAAAACACAAGAGACACCCAGCGGAAGACTGGGAGAAAGACGAAGGGGATTTCTGCCT
TTACCCTTACGATGTACCGGATTACGCAGGCGGCCGCTTCGAGCAGACATGATAAGATACATTGATGAGT
TTGGACAAACCACAACTAGAATGCAGTGAAAAAAATGCTTTATTTGTGAAATTTGTGATGCTATTGCTTT
ATTTGTAACCATTATAAGCTGCAATAAACAAGTTAACAACAACAATTGCATTCATTTTATGTTTCAGGTT
CAGGGGGAGATGTGGGAGGTTTTTTAAAGCAAGTAAAACCTCTACAAATGTGGTAAAATCGATAAGGATC
TTCCTAGAGCATGGCTACGTAGATAAGTAGCATGGCGGGTTAATCATTAACTACAAGGAACCCCTAGTGA
TGGAGTTGGCCACTCCCTCTCTGCGCGCTCGCTCGCTCACTGAGGCCGGGCGACCAAAGGTCGCCCGACG
CCCGGGCTTTGCCCGGGCGGCCTCAGTGAGCGAGCGAGCGCGCAGCCTTAATTAACCTAATTCACTGGCC
GTCGTTTTACAACGTCGTGACTGGGAAAACCCTGGCGTTACCCAACTTAATCGCCTTGCAGCACATCCCC
CTTTCGCCAGCTGGCGTAATAGCGAAGAGGCCCGCACCGATCGCCCTTCCCAACAGTTGCGCAGCCTGAA
TGGCGAATGGG
[124 nt withheld, positions 4212-4335]
C
[91 nt withheld, positions 4337-4427]
A
[49 nt withheld, positions 4429-4477]
CCTTTGACGTTGGAGTCCACGTTCTTT
[37 nt withheld, positions 4505-4541]
ACCCTATCTCGGTCTATTCTTTTGATTTATAAGGGATTTTGCCGATTTCGGCCTATTGGTTAAAAAATGA
GCTGATTTAACAAAAATTTAACGCGAATTTTAACAAAATATTAACGCTTACAATTTAGGTGGCACTTTTC
GGGGAAATGTGCGCGGAACCCCTATTTGTTTATTTTTCTAAATACATTCAAATATGTATCCGCTCATGAG
ACAATAACCCTGATAAATGCTTCAATAATATTGAAAAAGGAAGAGTATGAGTATTCAACATTTCCGTGTC
GCCCTTATTCCCTTTTTTGCGGCATTTTGCCTTCCTGTTTTTGCTCACCCAGAAACGCTGGTGAAAGTAA
AAGATGCTGAAGATCAGTTGGGTGCACGAGTGGGTTACATCGAACTGGATCTCAACAGCGGTAAGATCCT
TGAGAGTTTTCGCCCCGAAGAACGTTTTCCAATGATGAGCACTTTTAAAGTTCTGCTATGTGGCGCGGTA
TTATCCCGTATTGACGCCGGGCAAGAGCAACTCGGTCGCCGCATACACTATTCTCAGAATGACTTGGTTG
AGTACTCACCAGTCACAGAAAAGCATCTTACGGATGGCATGACAGTAAGAGAATTATGCAGTGCTGCCAT
AACCATGAGTGATAACACTGCGGCCAACTTACTTCTGACAACGATCGGAGGACCGAAGGAGCTAACCGCT
TTTTTGCACAACATGGGGGATCATGTAACTCGCCTTGATCGTTGGGAACCGGAGCTGAATGAAGCCATAC
CAAACGACGAGCGTGACACCACGATGCCTGTAGCAATGGCAACAACGTTGCGCAAACTATTAACTGGCGA
ACTACTTACTCTAGCTTCCCGGCAACAATTAATAGACTGGATGGAGGCGGATAAAGTTGCAGGACCACTT
CTGCGCTCGGCCCTTCCGGCTGGCTGGTTTATTGCTGATAAATCTGGAGCCGGTGAGCGTGGGTCTCGCG
GTATCATTGCAGCACTGGGGCCAGATGGTAAGCCCTCCCGTATCGTAGTTATCTACACGACGGGGAGTCA
GGCAACTATGGATGAACGAAATAGACAGATCGCTGAGATAGGTGCCTCACTGATTAAGCATTGGTAACTG
TCAGACCAAGTTTACTCATATATACTTTAGATTGATTTAAAACTTCATTTTTAATTTAAAAGGATCTAGG
TGAAGATCCTTTTTGATAATCTCATGACCAAAATCCCTTAACGTGAGTTTTCGTTCCACTGAGCGTCAGA
CCCCGTAGAAAAGATCAAAGGATCTTCTTGAGATCCTTTTTTTCTGCGCGTAATCTGCTGCTTGCAAACA
AAAAAACCACCGCTACCAGCGGTGGTTTGTTTGCCGGATCAAGAGCTACCAACTCTTTTTCCGAAGGTAA
CTGGCTTCAGCAGAGCGCAGATACCAAATACTGTTCTTCTAGTGTAGCCGTAGTTAGGCCACCACTTCAA
GAACTCTGTAGCACCGCCTACATACCTCGCTCTGCTAATCCTGTTACCAGTGGCTGCTGCCAGTGGCGAT
AAGTCGTGTCTTACCGGGTTGGACTCAAGACGATAGTTACCGGATAAGGCGCAGCGGTCGGGCTGAACGG
GGGGTTCGTGCACACAGCCCAGCTTGGAGCGAACGACCTACACCGAACTGAGATACCTACAGCGTGAGCT
ATGAGAAAGCGCCACGCTTCCCGAAGGGAGAAAGGCGGACAGGTATCCGGTAAGCGGCAGGGTCGGAACA
GGAGAGCGCACGAGGGAGCTTCCAGGGGGAAACGCCTGGTATCTTTATAGTCCTGTCGGGTTTCGCCACC
TCTGACTTGAGCGTCGATTTTTGTGATGCTCGTCAGGGGGGCGGAGCCTATGGAAAAACGCCAGCAACGC
GGCCTTTTTACGGTTCCTGGCCTTTTGCTGGCCTTTTGCTCACATGTTCTTTCCTGCGTTATCCCCTGAT
TCTGTGGATAACCGTATTACCGCCTTTGAGTGAGCTGATACCGCTCGCCGCAGCCGAACGACCGAGCGCA
GCGAGTCAGTGAGCGAGGAAGCGGAAG
